>Addgene plasmid #108778 | pBW2586_pCAG-PV1-FKBP-L1-VCre-173C-NLS-BGHpA | depositor full sequence | sequence record 205059 | Full Sequence
CCCAAGCTTGGCGTAATCATGGTCATAGCTGTTTCCTGTGTGAAATTGTTATCCGCTCACAATTCCACAC
AACATACGAGCCGGAAGCATAAAGTGTAAAGCCTGGGGTGCCTAATGAGTGAGCTAACTCACATTAATTG
CGTTGCGCTCACTGCCCGCTTTCCAGTCGGGAAACCTGTCGTGCCAGCGGATCCGCATCTCAATTAGTCA
GCAACCATAGTCCCGCCCCTAACTCCGCCCAGTTCCGCCCATTCTCCGCCCCATGGCTGACTAATTTTTT
TTATTTATGCAGAGGCCGAGGCCGCCTCGGCCTCTGAGCTATTCCAGAAGTAGTGAGGAGGCTTTTTTGG
AGGCCTAGGCTTTTGCAAAAAGCTAACTTGTTTATTGCAGCTTATAATGGTTACAAATAAAGCAATAGCA
TCACAAATTTCACAAATAAAGCATTTTTTTCACTGCATTCTAGTTGTGGTTTGTCCAAACTCATCAATGT
ATCTTATCATGTCTGGATCCGCTGCATTAATGAATCGGCCAACGCGCGGGGAGAGGCGGTTTGCGTATTG
GGCGCTCTTCCGCTTCCTCGCTCACTGACTCGCTGCGCTCGGTCGTTCGGCTGCGGCGAGCGGTATCAGC
TCACTCAAAGGCGGTAATACGGTTATCCACAGAATCAGGGGATAACGCAGGAAAGAACATGTGAGCAAAA
GGCCAGCAAAAGGCCAGGAACCGTAAAAAGGCCGCGTTGCTGGCGTTTTTCCATAGGCTCCGCCCCCCTG
ACGAGCATCACAAAAATCGACGCTCAAGTCAGAGGTGGCGAAACCCGACAGGACTATAAAGATACCAGGC
GTTTCCCCCTGGAAGCTCCCTCGTGCGCTCTCCTGTTCCGACCCTGCCGCTTACCGGATACCTGTCCGCC
TTTCTCCCTTCGGGAAGCGTGGCGCTTTCTCATAGCTCACGCTGTAGGTATCTCAGTTCGGTGTAGGTCG
TTCGCTCCAAGCTGGGCTGTGTGCACGAACCCCCCGTTCAGCCCGACCGCTGCGCCTTATCCGGTAACTA
TCGTCTTGAGTCCAACCCGGTAAGACACGACTTATCGCCACTGGCAGCAGCCACTGGTAACAGGATTAGC
AGAGCGAGGTATGTAGGCGGTGCTACAGAGTTCTTGAAGTGGTGGCCTAACTACGGCTACACTAGAAGAA
CAGTATTTGGTATCTGCGCTCTGCTGAAGCCAGTTACCTTCGGAAAAAGAGTTGGTAGCTCTTGATCCGG
CAAACAAACCACCGCTGGTAGCGGTGGTTTTTTTGTTTGCAAGCAGCAGATTACGCGCAGAAAAAAAGGA
TCTCAAGAAGATCCTTTGATCTTTTCTACGGGGTCTGACGCTCAGTGGAACGAAAACTCACGTTAAGGGA
TTTTGGTCATGAGATTATCAAAAAGGATCTTCACCTAGATCCTTTTAAATTAAAAATGAAGTTTTAAATC
AATCTAAAGTATATATGAGTAAACTTGGTCTGACAGTTACCAATGCTTAATCAGTGAGGCACCTATCTCA
GCGATCTGTCTATTTCGTTCATCCATAGTTGCCTGACTCCCCGTCGTGTAGATAACTACGATACGGGAGG
GCTTACCATCTGGCCCCAGTGCTGCAATGATACCGCGAGACCCACGCTCACCGGCTCCAGATTTATCAGC
AATAAACCAGCCAGCCGGAAGGGCCGAGCGCAGAAGTGGTCCTGCAACTTTATCCGCCTCCATCCAGTCT
ATTAATTGTTGCCGGGAAGCTAGAGTAAGTAGTTCGCCAGTTAATAGTTTGCGCAACGTTGTTGCCATTG
CTACAGGCATCGTGGTGTCACGCTCGTCGTTTGGTATGGCTTCATTCAGCTCCGGTTCCCAACGATCAAG
GCGAGTTACATGATCCCCCATGTTGTGCAAAAAAGCGGTTAGCTCCTTCGGTCCTCCGATCGTTGTCAGA
AGTAAGTTGGCCGCAGTGTTATCACTCATGGTTATGGCAGCACTGCATAATTCTCTTACTGTCATGCCAT
CCGTAAGATGCTTTTCTGTGACTGGTGAGTACTCAACCAAGTCATTCTGAGAATAGTGTATGCGGCGACC
GAGTTGCTCTTGCCCGGCGTCAATACGGGATAATACCGCGCCACATAGCAGAACTTTAAAAGTGCTCATC
ATTGGAAAACGTTCTTCGGGGCGAAAACTCTCAAGGATCTTACCGCTGTTGAGATCCAGTTCGATGTAAC
CCACTCGTGCACCCAACTGATCTTCAGCATCTTTTACTTTCACCAGCGTTTCTGGGTGAGCAAAAACAGG
AAGGCAAAATGCCGCAAAAAAGGGAATAAGGGCGACACGGAAATGTTGAATACTCATACTCTTCCTTTTT
CAATATTATTGAAGCATTTATCAGGGTTATTGTCTCATGAGCGGATACATATTTGAATGTATTTAGAAAA
ATAAACAAATAGGGGTTCCGCGCACATTTCCCCGAAAAGTGCCACCTGGGTCGACATTGATTATTGACTA
GTTATTAATAGTAATCAATTACGGGGTCATTAGTTCATAGCCCATATATGGAGTTCCGCGTTACATAACT
TACGGTAAATGGCCCGCCTGGCTGACCGCCCAACGACCCCCGCCCATTGACGTCAATAATGACGTATGTT
CCCATAGTAACGCCAATAGGGACTTTCCATTGACGTCAATGGGTGGAGTATTTACGGTAAACTGCCCACT
TGGCAGTACATCAAGTGTATCATATGCCAAGTACGCCCCCTATTGACGTCAATGACGGTAAATGGCCCGC
CTGGCATTATGCCCAGTACATGACCTTATGGGACTTTCCTACTTGGCAGTACATCTACGTATTAGTCATC
GCTATTACCATGGTCGAGGTGAGCCCCACGTTCTGCTTCACTCTCCCCATCTCCCCCCCCTCCCCACCCC
CAATTTTGTATTTATTTATTTTTTAATTATTTTGTGCAGCGATGGGGGCGGGGGGGGGGGGGGCGCGCGC
CAGGCGGGGCGGGGCGGGGCGAGGGGCGGGGCGGGGCGAGGCGGAAAGGTGCGGCGGCAGCCAATCAGAG
CGGCGCGCTCCGAAAGTTTCCTTTTATGGCGAGGCGGCGGCGGCGGCGGCCCTATAAAAAGCGAAGCGCG
CGGCGGGCGGGAGTCGCTGCGTTGCCTTCGCCCCGTGCCCCGCTCCGCGCCGCCTCGCGCCGCCCGCCCC
GGCTCTGACTGACCGCGTTACTCCCACAGGTGAGCGGGCGGGACGGCCCTTCTCCTCCGGGCTGTAATTA
GCGCTTGGTTTAATGACGGCTCGTTTCTTTTCTGTGGCTGCGTGAAAGCCTTAAAGGGCTCCGGGAGGGC
CCTTTGTGCGGGGGGGAGCGGCTCGGGGGGTGCGTGCGTGTGTGTGTGCGTGGGGAGCGCCGCGTGCGGC
TCCGCGCTGCCCGGCGGCTGTGAGCGCTGCGGGCGCGGCGCGGGGCTTTGTGCGCTCCGCAGTGTGCGCG
AGGGGAGCGCGGCCGGGGGCGGTGCCCCGCGGTGCGGGGGGGGCTGCGAGGGGAACAAAGGCTGCGTGCG
GGGTGTGTGCGTGGGGGGGTGAGCAGGGGGTGTGGGCGCGGCGGTCGGGCTGTAACCCCCCCCTGCACCC
CCCTCCCCGAGTTGCTGAGCACGGCCCGGCTTCGGGTGCGGGGCTCCGTACGGGGCGTGGCGCGGGGCTC
GCCGTGCCGGGCGGGGGGTGGCGGCAGGTGGGGGTGCCGGGCGGGGCGGGGCCGCCTCGGGCCGGGGAGG
GCTCGGGGGAGGGGCGCGGCGGCCCCCGGAGCGCCGGCGGCTGTCGAGGCGCGGCGAGCCGCAGCCATTG
CCTTTTATGGTAATCGTGCGAGAGGGCGCAGGGACTTCCTTTGTCCCAAATCTGTGCGGAGCCGAAATCT
GGGAGGCGCCGCCGCACCCCCTCTAGCGGGCGCGGGGCGAAGCGGTGCGGCGCCGGCAGGAAGGAAATGG
GCGGGGAGGGCCTTCGTGCGTCGCCGCGCCGCCGTCCCCTTCTCCCTCTCCAGCCTCGGGGCTGTCCGCG
GGGGGACGGCTGCCTTCGGGGGGGACGGGGCAGGGCGGGGTTCGGCTTCTGGCGTGTGACCGGCGGCTCT
AGAGCCTCTGCTAACCATGTTCATGCCTTCTTCTTTTTCCTACAGCTCCTGGGCAACGTGCTGGTTATTG
TGCTGTCTCATCATTTTGGCAAAGAATTGATTAATTCGAGCGAAGGCGCGCCCATTACTCGCATCCATTC
TCAGGCTGTCTCGTCTCGTCTCGCACGCGTGCCGCCACCATGTCTAGAGGAGTGCAGGTGGAAACCATCT
CCCCAGGAGACGGGCGCACCTTCCCCAAGCGCGGCCAGACCTGCGTGGTGCACTACACCGGGATGCTTGA
AGATGGAAAGAAATTTGATTCCTCCCGGGACAGAAACAAGCCCTTTAAGTTTATGCTAGGCAAGCAGGAG
GTGATCCGAGGCTGGGAAGAAGGGGTTGCCCAGATGAGTGTGGGTCAGAGAGCCAAACTGACTATATCTC
CAGATTATGCCTATGGTGCCACTGGGCACCCAGGCATCATCCCACCACATGCCACTCTCGTCTTCGATGT
GGAGCTTCTAAAACTGGAATCCGGAGGGTCTGGCTCCGGATCAAGTGGTGGCAGCGGTACCGACAAGCTG
CTGCTGCGGCGGAACCTGGCTCTGCTGGCTGTGGCCTACGAGAGCATGCTGAGAGCCAGCGAGCTGGCCA
ACATCCGGGTGTCCGATATGGAACTGGCCGGCGACGGAACCGCCATCCTGACCATCCCTATCACCAAGAC
CAACCACTCCGGCGAGCCCGATACCTGCATCCTGTCCCAGGATGTGGTGTCCCTGCTGATGGACTACACC
GAGGCCGGCAAGCTGGATATGAGCAGCGACGGCTTCCTGTTCGTGGGCGTGTCCAAGCACAACACCTGTA
TCAAGCCCAAGAAGGACAAGCAGACCGGCGAGGTGCTGCACAAGCCCATCACCACCAAGACAGTGGAAGG
CGTGTTCTACAGCGCCTGGGAGACACTGGACCTGGGCAGACAGGGCGTGAAGCCTTTCACAGCCCACAGC
GCCAGAGTGGGAGCCGCTCAGGACCTGCTGAAGAAGGGCTACAATACCCTGCAGATCCAGCAGTCCGGCC
GGTGGTCTAGCGGAGCCATGGTGGCCAGATACGGCAGAGCCATCCTGGCTAGGGATGGCGCTATGGCCCA
CAGCAGAGTGAAAACCAGATCCGCCCCCATGCAGTGGGGCAAGGACGAGAAGGACCCCAAGAAAAAGCGG
AAGGTGTGAGAATTCCTGTGCCTTCTAGTTGCCAGCCATCTGTTGTTTGCCCCTCCCCCGTGCCTTCCTT
GACCCTGGAAGGTGCCACTCCCACTGTCCTTTCCTAATAAAATGAGGAAATTGCATCGCATTGTCTGAGT
AGGTGTCATTCTATTCTGGGGGGTGGGGTGGGGCAGGACAGCAAGGGGGAGGATTGGGAAGACAATAGCA
GGCATGCTGGGGATGCGGTGGGCTCTATGGCTTCTGAGGCGGAAAGAACCAGCTGGGGCTCTAGGGGGTA
TCCCCACGCGCCCTGTAGCGTGTACCGCTGGGAGTTCGTAGACGGAAACAAACGCAGAATCCAAGCGCGG
CCGCCCAGGATACATAGATTACCACAACTCCGAGCCCTTCCACCGCTAGCGCACTCCTCAGGTGCAGGCT
GCCTATCAGAAGGTGGTGGCTGGTGTGGCCAATGCCCTGGCTCACAAATACCACTGAGATCTTTTTCCCT
CTGCCAAAAATTATGGGGACATCATGAAGCCCCTTGAGCATCTGACTTCTGGCTAATAAAGGAAATTTAT
TTTCATTGCAATAGTGTGTTGGAATTTTTTGTGTCTCTCACTCGGAAGGACATATGGGAGGGCAAATCAT
TTAAAACATCAGAATGAGTATTTGGTTTAGAGTTTGGCAACATATGCCCATATGCTGGCTGCCATGAACA
AAGGTTGGCTATAAAGAGGTCATCAGTATATGAAACAGCCCCCTGCTGTCCATTCCTTATTCCATAGAAA
AGCCTTGACTTGAGGTTAGATTTTTTTTATATTTTGTTTTGTGTTATTTTTTTCTTTAACATCCCTAAAA
TTTTCCTTACATGTTTTACTAGCCAGATTTTTCCTCCTCTCCTGACTACTCCCAGTCATAGCTGTCCCTC
TTCTCTTATGGAGATCCCTCGACCTGCAG
Features (pLannotate 1.2.2; 19 found; start..end, strand, type, name):
     46..62      -  protein_bind   lac operator: The lac repressor binds to the lac operator to inhibit transcription in E. coli. This inhibition can be relieved by adding lactose or isopropyl-β-D-thiogalactopyranoside (IPTG). lac repressor encoded by lacI
     70..100     -  promoter       lac promoter: promoter for the E. coli lac operon
    115..136     -  protein_bind   CAP binding site: CAP binding activates transcription in the presence of cAMP. E. coli catabolite activator protein
    149..188     -  CDS            lacI (fragment): lac repressor; lacI; The lac repressor binds to the lac operator to inhibit transcription in E. coli. This inhibition can be relieved by adding lactose or isopropyl-β-D-thiogalactopyranoside (IPTG).
    195..217     +  promoter       SV40 promoter (fragment): SV40 enhancer and early promoter
    221..355     +  rep_origin     SV40 ori: SV40 origin of replication
    375..509     +  polyA_signal   SV40 poly(A) signal: SV40 polyadenylation signal
    511..565     -  CDS            lacI (fragment): lac repressor; lacI; The lac repressor binds to the lac operator to inhibit transcription in E. coli. This inhibition can be relieved by adding lactose or isopropyl-β-D-thiogalactopyranoside (IPTG).
    748..1336    -  rep_origin     ori: high-copy-number ColE1/pMB1/pBR322/pUC origin of replication
   1507..2367    -  CDS            AmpR: β-lactamase; bla; confers resistance to ampicillin, carbenicillin, and related antibiotics
   2368..2472    -  promoter       AmpR promoter: bla
   2503..2882    +  enhancer       CMV enhancer: human cytomegalovirus immediate early enhancer
   2884..3159    +  promoter       chicken β-actin promoter: No description available
   3160..4175    +  intron         chimeric intron: chimera between introns from chicken β-actin and rabbit β-globin
   4319..4639    +  CDS            DmrB: F36V mutant of FK506-binding protein FKBP12 binds synthetic ligands that do not bind wild-type FKBP
   5336..5560    +  polyA_signal   bGH poly(A) signal: bovine growth hormone polyadenylation signal
   5564..5585    +  promoter       SV40 promoter (fragment): SV40 enhancer and early promoter
   5723..5794    +  CDS            HBB (fragment): HBB_PONPY - Experimental evidence at transcript level: Swiss-Prot protein existence level 2. Involved in oxygen transport from the lung to the various peripheral tissues. From Pongo pygmaeus (Bornean orangutan).
   5865..5920    +  polyA_signal   β-globin poly(A) signal: rabbit β-globin polyadenylation signal (Gil and Proudfoot, 1987)
