[The description below was written by a language model from this plasmid's Addgene catalogue record and pLannotate feature annotations shown in this document.]
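Description:
pBW2586_pCAG-PV1-FKBP-L1-VCre-173C-NLS-BGHpA is a 6,259-nt mammalian expression plasmid built on the pCAGGS backbone that encodes one half of a split, chemically inducible VCre recombinase. It is propagated in E. coli through a high-copy ColE1/pUC-type origin and selected with ampicillin via the β-lactamase gene. The backbone also carries remnants typical of pCAGGS: lac promoter/operator fragments, an SV40 origin and SV40 poly(A) signal, and a rabbit β-globin fragment with its poly(A) signal downstream of the cassette.

Expression is driven by the CAG promoter, annotated here as its three components: the CMV immediate-early enhancer, the chicken β-actin promoter and a chimeric β-actin/β-globin intron. The open reading frame, cloned between KpnI and EcoRI sites, places an FKBP dimerization domain at the N terminus, followed by a linker (L1), the VCre fragment running from amino acid 173 to the C terminus, and a C-terminal nuclear localization signal. Transcripts terminate at a bovine growth hormone poly(A) signal. The automated annotation labels the FKBP region as DmrB, the F36V variant of FKBP12, whereas the catalogue entry says only FKBP, so the exact variant should be checked against the sequence. The VCre fragment, linker, NLS and the "PV1" element in the name are not annotated in the feature table, and the record does not define PV1.

On its own the C-terminal fragment is expected to be inactive. The design implies co-expression with a complementary N-terminal VCre fragment fused to a partner dimerization domain, which the record does not name, so that a small-molecule dimerizer reconstitutes recombinase activity. It serves as a synthetic biology tool for drug-controlled recombination in mammalian cells.
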