Addgene plasmid #108778: pBW2586_pCAG-PV1-FKBP-L1-VCre-173C-NLS-BGHpA
Purpose: Expresses aa173 to C-terminus of VCre recombinase fused to FKBP CID
Depositing lab: Wilson Wong. Depositing organization: Boston University Main Campus. Publication: High-performance chemical- and light-inducible recombinases in mammalian cells and mice. Weinberg BH, Cho JH, Agarwal Y, Pham NTH, Caraballo LD, Walkosz M, Ortega C, Trexler M, Tague N, Law B, Benman WKJ, Letendre J, Beal J, Wong WW. Nat Commun. 2019 Oct 24;10(1):4845. doi: 10.1038/s41467-019-12800-7. PubMed 31649244.
Backbone
  Vector backbone: pCAGGS
  Vector type: Mammalian Expression, Cre/Lox, Synthetic Biology
Growth in bacteria
  Bacterial resistance: Ampicillin, 100 μg/mL
  Growth temperature: 37°C
  Growth strain: NEB Stable
  Copy number: High Copy
Gene/Insert
  Gene/Insert name: VCre recombinase fragment aa173 to C-terminus
  Species: Synthetic
  Promoter: pCAG
  Tag / fusion protein: FKBP (N terminal on insert); NLS (C terminal on insert)
  Cloning method: Restriction Enzyme; 5′ cloning site KpnI (not destroyed); 3′ cloning site EcoRI (not destroyed)
Terms and licenses: Academic/Nonprofit Terms; Industry Terms: Not Available to Industry
Depositor comments: Please visit https://www.biorxiv.org/content/10.1101/747121v1 for bioRxiv preprint.
How to cite: pBW2586_pCAG-PV1-FKBP-L1-VCre-173C-NLS-BGHpA was a gift from Wilson Wong (Addgene plasmid # 108778 ; http://n2t.net/addgene:108778 ; RRID:Addgene_108778)
