>Addgene plasmid #108778 | pBW2586_pCAG-PV1-FKBP-L1-VCre-173C-NLS-BGHpA | addgene partial sequence | sequence record 252359 | Addgene Partial NGS Result
TGCACCCCCCTCCCCGAGTTGCTGAGCACGGCCCGGCTTCGGGTGCGGGGCTCCGTACGGGGCGTGGCGC
GGGGCTCGCCGTGCCGGGCGGGGGGTGGCGGCAGGTGGGGGTGCCGGGCGGGGCGGGGCCGCCTCGGGCC
GGGGAGGGCTCGGGGGAGGGGCGCGGCGGCCCCCGGAGCGCCGGCGGCTGTCGAGGCGCGGCGAGCCGCA
GCCATTGCCTTTTATGGTAATCGTGCGAGAGGGCGCAGGGACTTCCTTTGTCCCAAATCTGTGCGGAGCC
GAAATCTGGGAGGCGCCGCCGCACCCCCTCTAGCGGGCGCGGGGCGAAGCGGTGCGGCGCCGGCAGGAAG
GAAATGGGCGGGGAGGGCCTTCGTGCGTCGCCGCGCCGCCGTCCCCTTCTCCCTCTCCAGCCTCGGGGCT
GTCCGCGGGGGGACGGCTGCCTTCGGGGGGGACGGGGCAGGGCGGGGTTCGGCTTCTGGCGTGTGACCGG
CGGCTCTAGAGCCTCTGCTAACCATGTTCATGCCTTCTTCTTTTTCCTACAGCTCCTGGGCAACGTGCTG
GTTATTGTGCTGTCTCATCATTTTGGCAAAGAATTGATTAATTCGAGCGAAGGCGCGCCCATTACTCGCA
TCCATTCTCAGGCTGTCTCGTCTCGTCTCGCACGCGTGCCGCCACCATGTCTAGAGGAGTGCAGGTGGAA
ACCATCTCCCCAGGAGACGGGCGCACCTTCCCCAAGCGCGGCCAGACCTGCGTGGTGCACTACACCGGGA
TGCTTGAAGATGGAAAGAAATTTGATTCCTCCCGGGACAGAAACAAGCCCTTTAAGTTTATGCTAGGCAA
GCAGGAGGTGATCCGAGGCTGGGAAGAAGGGGTTGCCCAGATGAGTGTGGGTCAGAGAGCCAAACTGACT
ATATCTCCAGATTATGCCTATGGTGCCACTGGGCACCCAGGCATCATCCCACCACATGCCACTCTCGTCT
TCGATGTGGAGCTTCTAAAACTGGAATCCGGAGGGTCTGGCTCCGGATCAAGTGGTGGCAGCGGTACCGA
CAAGCTGCTGCTGCGGCGGAACCTGGCTCTGCTGGCTGTGGCCTACGAGAGCATGCTGAGAGCCAGCGAG
CTGGCCAACATCCGGGTGTCCGATATGGAACTGGCCGGCGACGGAACCGCCATCCTGACCATCCCTATCA
CCAAGACCAACCACTCCGGCGAGCCCGATACCTGCATCCTGTCCCAGGATGTGGTGTCCCTGCTGATGGA
CTACACCGAGGCCGGCAAGCTGGATATGAGCAGCGACGGCTTCCTGTTCGTGGGCGTGTCCAAGCACAAC
ACCTGTATCAAGCCCAAGAAGGACAAGCAGACCGGCGAGGTGCTGCACAAGCCCATCACCACCAAGACAG
TGGAAGGCGTGTTCTACAGCGCCTGGGAGACACTGGACCTGGGCAGACAGGGCGTGAAGCCTTTCACAGC
CCACAGCGCCAGAGTGGGAGCCGCTCAGGACCTGCTGAAGAAGGGCTACAATACCCTGCAGATCCAGCAG
TCCGGCCGGTGGTCTAGCGGAGCCATGGTGGCCAGATACGGCAGAGCCATCCTGGCTAGGGATGGCGCTA
TGGCCCACAGCAGAGTGAAAACCAGATCCGCCCCCATGCAGTGGGGCAAGGACGAGAAGGACCCCAAGAA
AAAGCGGAAGGTGTGAGAATTCCTGTGCCTTCTAGTTGCCAGCCATCTGTTGTTTGCCCCTCCCCCGTGC
CTTCCTTGACCCTGGAAGGTGCCACTCCCACTGTCCTTTCCTAATAAAATGAGGAAATTGCATCGCATTG
TCTGAGTAGGTGTCATTCTATTCTGGGGGGTGGGGTGGGGCAGGACAGCAAGGGGGAGGATTGGGAAGAC
AATAGCAGGCATGCTGGGGATGCGGTGGGCTCTATGGCTTCTGAGGCGGAAAGAACCAGCTGGGGCTCTA
GGGGGTATCCCCACGCGCCCTGTAGCGTGTACCGCTGGGAGTTCGTAGACGGAAACAAACGCAGAATCCA
AGCGCGGCCGCCCAGGATACATAGATTACCACAACTCCGAGCCCTTCCACCGCTAGCGCACTCCTCAGGT
GCAGGCTGCCTATCAGAAGGTGGTGGCTGGTGTGGCCAATGCCCTGGCTCACAAATACCACTGAGATCTT
TTTCCCTCTGCCAAAAATTATGGGGACATCATGAAGCCCCTTGAGCATCTGACTTCTGGCTAATAAAGGA
AATTTATTTTCATTGCAATAGTGTGTTGGAATTTTTTGTGTCTCTCACTCGGAAGGACATATGGGAGGGC
AAATCATTTAAAACATCAGAATGAGTATTTGGTTTAGAGTTTGGCAACATATGCCCATATGCTGGCTGCC
ATGAACAAAGGTTGGCTATAAAGAGGTCATCAGTATATGAAACAGCCCCCTGCTGTCCATTCCTTATTCC
ATAGAAAAGCCTTGACTTGAGGTTAGATTTTTTTTATATTTTGTTTTGTGTTATTTTTTTCTTTAACATC
CCTAAAATTTTCCTTACATGTTTTACTAGCCAGATTTTTCCTCCTCTCCTGACTACTCCCAGTCATAGCT
GTCCCTCTTCTCTTATGGAGATCCCTCGACCTGCAGCCCAAGCTTGGCGTAATCATGGTCATAGCTGTTT
CCTGTGTGAAATTGTTATCCGCTCACAATTCCACACAACATACGAGCCGGAAGCATAAAGTGTAAAGCCT
GGGGTGCCTAATGAGTGAGCTAACTCACATTAATTGCGTTGCGCTCACTGCCCGCTTTCCAGTCGGGAAA
CCTGTCGTGCCAGCGGATCCGCATCTCAATTAGTCAGCAACCATAGTCCCGCCCCTAACTCCGCCCAGTT
CCGCCCATTCTCCGCCCCATGGCTGACTAATTTTTTTTATTTATGCAGAGGCCGAGGCCGCCTCGGCCTC
TGAGCTATTCCAGAAGTAGTGAGGAGGCTTTTTTGGAGGCCTAGGCTTTTGCAAAAAGCTAACTTGTTTA
TTGCAGCTTATAATGGTTACAAATAAAGCAATAGCATCACAAATTTCACAAATAAAGCATTTTTTTCACT
GCATTCTAGTTGTGGTTTGTCCAAACTCATCAATGTATCTTATCATGTCTGGATCCGCTGCATTAATGAA
TCGGCCAACGCGCGGGGAGAGGCGGTTTGCGTATTGGGCGCTCTTCCGCTTCCTCGCTCACTGACTCGCT
GCGCTCGGTCGTTCGGCTGCGGCGAGCGGTATCAGCTCACTCAAAGGCGGTAATACGGTTATCCACAGAA
TCAGGGGATAACGCAGGAAAGAACATGTGAGCAAAAGGCCAGCAAAAGGCCAGGAACCGTAAAAAGGCCG
CGTTGCTGGCGTTTTTCCATAGGCTCCGCCCCCCTGACGAGCATCACAAAAATCGACGCTCAAGTCAGAG
GTGGCGAAACCCGACAGGACTATAAAGATACCAGGCGTTTCCCCCTGGAAGCTCCCTCGTGCGCTCTCCT
GTTCCGACCCTGCCGCTTACCGGATACCTGTCCGCCTTTCTCCCTTCGGGAAGCGTGGCGCTTTCTCATA
GCTCACGCTGTAGGTATCTCAGTTCGGTGTAGGTCGTTCGCTCCAAGCTGGGCTGTGTGCACGAACCCCC
CGTTCAGCCCGACCGCTGCGCCTTATCCGGTAACTATCGTCTTGAGTCCAACCCGGTAAGACACGACTTA
TCGCCACTGGCAGCAGCCACTGGTAACAGGATTAGCAGAGCGAGGTATGTAGGCGGTGCTACAGAGTTCT
TGAAGTGGTGGCCTAACTACGGCTACACTAGAAGAACAGTATTTGGTATCTGCGCTCTGCTGAAGCCAGT
TACCTTCGGAAAAAGAGTTGGTAGCTCTTGATCCGGCAAACAAACCACCGCTGGTAGCGGTGGTTTTTTT
GTTTGCAAGCAGCAGATTACGCGCAGAAAAAAAGGATCTCAAGAAGATCCTTTGATCTTTTCTACGGGGT
CTGACGCTCAGTGGAACGAAAACTCACGTTAAGGGATTTTGGTCATGAGATTATCAAAAAGGATCTTCAC
CTAGATCCTTTTAAATTAAAAATGAAGTTTTAAATCAATCTAAAGTATATATGAGTAAACTTGGTCTGAC
AGTTACCAATGCTTAATCAGTGAGGCACCTATCTCAGCGATCTGTCTATTTCGTTCATCCATAGTTGCCT
GACTCCCCGTCGTGTAGATAACTACGATACGGGAGGGCTTACCATCTGGCCCCAGTGCTGCAATGATACC
GCGAGACCCACGCTCACCGGCTCCAGATTTATCAGCAATAAACCAGCCAGCCGGAAGGGCCGAGCGCAGA
AGTGGTCCTGCAACTTTATCCGCCTCCATCCAGTCTATTAATTGTTGCCGGGAAGCTAGAGTAAGTAGTT
CGCCAGTTAATAGTTTGCGCAACGTTGTTGCCATTGCTACAGGCATCGTGGTGTCACGCTCGTCGTTTGG
TATGGCTTCATTCAGCTCCGGTTCCCAACGATCAAGGCGAGTTACATGATCCCCCATGTTGTGCAAAAAA
GCGGTTAGCTCCTTCGGTCCTCCGATCGTTGTCAGAAGTAAGTTGGCCGCAGTGTTATCACTCATGGTTA
TGGCAGCACTGCATAATTCTCTTACTGTCATGCCATCCGTAAGATGCTTTTCTGTGACTGGTGAGTACTC
AACCAAGTCATTCTGAGAATAGTGTATGCGGCGACCGAGTTGCTCTTGCCCGGCGTCAATACGGGATAAT
ACCGCGCCACATAGCAGAACTTTAAAAGTGCTCATCATTGGAAAACGTTCTTCGGGGCGAAAACTCTCAA
GGATCTTACCGCTGTTGAGATCCAGTTCGATGTAACCCACTCGTGCACCCAACTGATCTTCAGCATCTTT
TACTTTCACCAGCGTTTCTGGGTGAGCAAAAACAGGAAGGCAAAATGCCGCAAAAAAGGGAATAAGGGCG
ACACGGAAATGTTGAATACTCATACTCTTCCTTTTTCAATATTATTGAAGCATTTATCAGGGTTATTGTC
TCATGAGCGGATACATATTTGAATGTATTTAGAAAAATAAACAAATAGGGGTTCCGCGCACATTTCCCCG
AAAAGTGCCACCTGGGTCGACATTGATTATTGACTAGTTATTAATAGTAATCAATTACGGGGTCATTAGT
TCATAGCCCATATATGGAGTTCCGCGTTACATAACTTACGGTAAATGGCCCGCCTGGCTGACCGCCCAAC
GACCCCCGCCCATTGACGTCAATAATGACGTATGTTCCCATAGTAACGCCAATAGGGACTTTCCATTGAC
GTCAATGGGTGGAGTATTTACGGTAAACTGCCCACTTGGCAGTACATCAAGTGTATCATATGCCAAGTAC
GCCCCCTATTGACGTCAATGACGGTAAATGGCCCGCCTGGCATTATGCCCAGTACATGACCTTATGGGAC
TTTCCTACTTGGCAGTACATCTACGTATTAGTCATCGCTATTACCATGGTCGAGGTGAGCCCCACGTTCT
GCTTCACTCTCCCCATCTCCCCCCCCTCCCCACCCCCAATTTTGTATTTATTTATTTTTTAATTATTTTG
TGCAGCGATGGGGGCGGGGGGGGGGGG
